>Addgene plasmid #86624 | pmCherry-Akt2(K14A) | addgene full sequence | sequence record 173574 | Addgene NGS Result
CGCCCATTCTCCGCCCCATGGCTGACTAATTTTTTTTATTTATGCAGAGGCCGAGGCCGCCTCGGCCTCT
GAGCTATTCCAGAAGTAGTGAGGAGGCTTTTTTGGAGGCCTAGGCTTTTGCAAAGATCGATCAAGAGACA
GGATGAGGATCGTTTCGCATGATTGAACAAGATGGATTGCACGCAGGTTCTCCGGCCGCTTGGGTGGAGA
GGCTATTCGGCTATGACTGGGCACAACAGACAATCGGCTGCTCTGATGCCGCCGTGTTCCGGCTGTCAGC
GCAGGGGCGCCCGGTTCTTTTTGTCAAGACCGACCTGTCCGGTGCCCTGAATGAACTGCAAGACGAGGCA
GCGCGGCTATCGTGGCTGGCCACGACGGGCGTTCCTTGCGCAGCTGTGCTCGACGTTGTCACTGAAGCGG
GAAGGGACTGGCTGCTATTGGGCGAAGTGCCGGGGCAGGATCTCCTGTCATCTCACCTTGCTCCTGCCGA
GAAAGTATCCATCATGGCTGATGCAATGCGGCGGCTGCATACGCTTGATCCGGCTACCTGCCCATTCGAC
CACCAAGCGAAACATCGCATCGAGCGAGCACGTACTCGGATGGAAGCCGGTCTTGTCGATCAGGATGATC
TGGACGAAGAGCATCAGGGGCTCGCGCCAGCCGAACTGTTCGCCAGGCTCAAGGCGAGCATGCCCGACGG
CGAGGATCTCGTCGTGACCCATGGCGATGCCTGCTTGCCGAATATCATGGTGGAAAATGGCCGCTTTTCT
GGATTCATCGACTGTGGCCGGCTGGGTGTGGCGGACCGCTATCAGGACATAGCGTTGGCTACCCGTGATA
TTGCTGAAGAGCTTGGCGGCGAATGGGCTGACCGCTTCCTCGTGCTTTACGGTATCGCCGCTCCCGATTC
GCAGCGCATCGCCTTCTATCGCCTTCTTGACGAGTTCTTCTGAGCGGGACTCTGGGGTTCGAAATGACCG
ACCAAGCGACGCCCAACCTGCCATCACGAGATTTCGATTCCACCGCCGCCTTCTATGAAAGGTTGGGCTT
CGGAATCGTTTTCCGGGACGCCGGCTGGATGATCCTCCAGCGCGGGGATCTCATGCTGGAGTTCTTCGCC
CACCCTAGGGGGAGGCTAACTGAAACACGGAAGGAGACAATACCGGAAGGAACCCGCGCTATGACGGCAA
TAAAAAGACAGAATAAAACGCACGGTGTTGGGTCGTTTGTTCATAAACGCGGGGTTCGGTCCCAGGGCTG
GCACTCTGTCGATACCCCACCGAGACCCCATTGGGGCCAATACGCCCGCGTTTCTTCCTTTTCCCCACCC
CACCCCCCAAGTTCGGGTGAAGGCCCAGGGCTCGCAGCCAACGTCGGGGCGGCAGGCCCTGCCATAGCCT
CAGGTTACTCATATATACTTTAGATTGATTTAAAACTTCATTTTTAATTTAAAAGGATCTAGGTGAAGAT
CCTTTTTGATAATCTCATGACCAAAATCCCTTAACGTGAGTTTTCGTTCCACTGAGCGTCAGACCCCGTA
GAAAAGATCAAAGGATCTTCTTGAGATCCTTTTTTTCTGCGCGTAATCTGCTGCTTGCAAACAAAAAAAC
CACCGCTACCAGCGGTGGTTTGTTTGCCGGATCAAGAGCTACCAACTCTTTTTCCGAAGGTAACTGGCTT
CAGCAGAGCGCAGATACCAAATACTGTTCTTCTAGTGTAGCCGTAGTTAGGCCACCACTTCAAGAACTCT
GTAGCACCGCCTACATACCTCGCTCTGCTAATCCTGTTACCAGTGGCTGCTGCCAGTGGCGATAAGTCGT
GTCTTACCGGGTTGGACTCAAGACGATAGTTACCGGATAAGGCGCAGCGGTCGGGCTGAACGGGGGGTTC
GTGCACACAGCCCAGCTTGGAGCGAACGACCTACACCGAACTGAGATACCTACAGCGTGAGCTATGAGAA
AGCGCCACGCTTCCCGAAGGGAGAAAGGCGGACAGGTATCCGGTAAGCGGCAGGGTCGGAACAGGAGAGC
GCACGAGGGAGCTTCCAGGGGGAAACGCCTGGTATCTTTATAGTCCTGTCGGGTTTCGCCACCTCTGACT
TGAGCGTCGATTTTTGTGATGCTCGTCAGGGGGGCGGAGCCTATGGAAAAACGCCAGCAACGCGGCCTTT
TTACGGTTCCTGGCCTTTTGCTGGCCTTTTGCTCACATGTTCTTTCCTGCGTTATCCCCTGATTCTGTGG
ATAACCGTATTACCGCCATGCATTAGTTATTAATAGTAATCAATTACGGGGTCATTAGTTCATAGCCCAT
ATATGGAGTTCCGCGTTACATAACTTACGGTAAATGGCCCGCCTGGCTGACCGCCCAACGACCCCCGCCC
ATTGACGTCAATAATGACGTATGTTCCCATAGTAACGCCAATAGGGACTTTCCATTGACGTCAATGGGTG
GAGTATTTACGGTAAACTGCCCACTTGGCAGTACATCAAGTGTATCATATGCCAAGTACGCCCCCTATTG
ACGTCAATGACGGTAAATGGCCCGCCTGGCATTATGCCCAGTACATGACCTTATGGGACTTTCCTACTTG
GCAGTACATCTACGTATTAGTCATCGCTATTACCATGGTGATGCGGTTTTGGCAGTACATCAATGGGCGT
GGATAGCGGTTTGACTCACGGGGATTTCCAAGTCTCCACCCCATTGACGTCAATGGGAGTTTGTTTTGGC
ACCAAAATCAACGGGACTTTCCAAAATGTCGTAACAACTCCGCCCCATTGACGCAAATGGGCGGTAGGCG
TGTACGGTGGGAGGTCTATATAAGCAGAGCTGGTTTAGTGAACCGTCAGATCCGCTAGCGCTACCGGTCG
CCACCATGGTGAGCAAGGGCGAGGAGGATAACATGGCCATCATCAAGGAGTTCATGCGCTTCAAGGTGCA
CATGGAGGGCTCCGTGAACGGCCACGAGTTCGAGATCGAGGGCGAGGGCGAGGGCCGCCCCTACGAGGGC
ACCCAGACCGCCAAGCTGAAGGTGACCAAGGGTGGCCCCCTGCCCTTCGCCTGGGACATCCTGTCCCCTC
AGTTCATGTACGGCTCCAAGGCCTACGTGAAGCACCCCGCCGACATCCCCGACTACTTGAAGCTGTCCTT
CCCCGAGGGCTTCAAGTGGGAGCGCGTGATGAACTTCGAGGACGGCGGCGTGGTGACCGTGACCCAGGAC
TCCTCCCTGCAGGACGGCGAGTTCATCTACAAGGTGAAGCTGCGCGGCACCAACTTCCCCTCCGACGGCC
CCGTAATGCAGAAGAAGACCATGGGCTGGGAGGCCTCCTCCGAGCGGATGTACCCCGAGGACGGCGCCCT
GAAGGGCGAGATCAAGCAGAGGCTGAAGCTGAAGGACGGCGGCCACTACGACGCTGAGGTCAAGACCACC
TACAAGGCCAAGAAGCCCGTGCAGCTGCCCGGCGCCTACAACGTCAACATCAAGTTGGACATCACCTCCC
ACAACGAGGACTACACCATCGTGGAACAGTACGAACGCGCCGAGGGCCGCCACTCCACCGGCGGCATGGA
CGAGCTGTACAAGTCCGGACTCAGATCTCGAGCTATGAATGAGGTGTCTGTCATCAAAGAAGGCTGGCTC
CACGCACGTGGTGAATACATCAAGACCTGGAGGCCACGGTACTTCCTGCTGAAGAGCGACGGCTCCTTCA
TTGGGTACAAGGAGAGGCCCGAGGCCCCTGATCAGACTCTACCCCCCTTAAACAACTTCTCCGTAGCAGA
ATGCCAGCTGATGAAGACCGAGAGGCCGCGACCCAACACCTTTGTCATACGCTGCCTGCAGTGGACCACA
GTCATCGAGAGGACCTTCCACGTGGATTCTCCAGACGAGAGGGAGGAGTGGATGCGGGCCATCCAGATGG
TCGCCAACAGCCTCAAGCAGCGGGCCCCAGGCGAGGACCCCATGGACTACAAGTGTGGCTCCCCCAGTGA
CTCCTCCACGACTGAGGAGATGGAAGTGGCGGTCAGCAAGGCACGGGCTAAAGTGACCATGAATGACTTC
GACTATCTCAAACTCCTTGGCAAGGGAACCTTTGGCAAAGTCATCCTGGTGCGGGAGAAGGCCACTGGCC
GCTACTACGCCATGAAGATCCTGCGGAAGGAAGTCATCATTGCCAAGGATGAAGTCGCTCACACAGTCAC
CGAGAGCCGGGTCCTCCAGAACACCAGGCACCCGTTCCTCACTGCGCTGAAGTATGCCTTCCAGACCCAC
GACCGCCTGTGCTTTGTGATGGAGTATGCCAACGGGGGTGAGCTGTTCTTCCACCTGTCCCGGGAGCGTG
TCTTCACAGAGGAGCGGGCCCGGTTTTATGGTGCAGAGATTGTCTCGGCTCTTGAGTACTTGCACTCGCG
GGACGTGGTATACCGCGACATCAAGCTGGAAAACCTCATGCTGGACAAAGATGGCCACATCAAGATCACT
GACTTTGGCCTCTGCAAAGAGGGCATCAGTGACGGGGCCACCATGAAAACCTTCTGTGGGACCCCGGAGT
ACCTGGCGCCTGAGGTGCTGGAGGACAATGACTATGGCCGGGCCGTGGACTGGTGGGGGCTGGGTGTGGT
CATGTACGAGATGATGTGCGGCCGCCTGCCCTTCTACAACCAGGACCACGAGCGCCTCTTCGAGCTCATC
CTCATGGAAGAGATCCGCTTCCCGCGCACGCTCAGCCCCGAGGCCAAGTCCCTGCTTGCTGGGCTGCTTA
AGAAGGACCCCAAGCAGAGGCTTGGTGGGGGGCCCAGCGATGCCAAGGAGGTCATGGAGCACAGGTTCTT
CCTCAGCATCAACTGGCAGGACGTGGTCCAGAAGAAGCTCCTGCCACCCTTCAAACCTCAGGTCACGTCC
GAGGTCGACACAAGGTACTTCGATGATGAATTTACCGCCCAGTCCATCACAATCACACCCCCTGACCGCT
ATGACAGCCTGGGCTTACTGGAGCTGGACCAGCGGACCCACTTCCCCCAGTTCTCCTACTCGGCCAGCAT
CCGCGAGTGATCTAGATAACTGATCATAATCAGCCATACCACATTTGTAGAGGTTTTACTTGCTTTAAAA
AACCTCCCACACCTCCCCCTGAACCTGAAACATAAAATGAATGCAATTGTTGTTGTTAACTTGTTTATTG
CAGCTTATAATGGTTACAAATAAAGCAATAGCATCACAAATTTCACAAATAAAGCATTTTTTTCACTGCA
TTCTAGTTGTGGTTTGTCCAAACTCATCAATGTATCTTAACGCGTAAATTGTAAGCGTTAATATTTTGTT
AAAATTCGCGTTAAATTTTTGTTAAATCAGCTCATTTTTTAACCAATAGGCCGAAATCGGCAAAATCCCT
TATAAATCAAAAGAATAGACCGAGATAGGGT
[37 nt withheld, positions 5422-5458]
AAAGAACGTGGACTCCAACGTCAAAGG
[49 nt withheld, positions 5486-5534]
T
[91 nt withheld, positions 5536-5626]
G
[124 nt withheld, positions 5628-5751]
CAGGTGGCACTTTTCGGGGAAATGTGCGCGGAACCCCTATTTGTTTATTTTTCTAAATACATTCAAATAT
GTATCCGCTCATGAGACAATAACCCTGATAAATGCTTCAATAATATTGAAAAAGGAAGAGTCCTGAGGCG
GAAAGAACCAGCTGTGGAATGTGTGTCAGTTAGGGTGTGGAAAGTCCCCAGGCTCCCCAGCAGGCAGAAG
TATGCAAAGCATGCATCTCAATTAGTCAGCAACCAGGTGTGGAAAGTCCCCAGGCTCCCCAGCAGGCAGA
AGTATGCAAAGCATGCATCTCAATTAGTCAGCAACCATAGTCCCGCCCCTAACTCCGCCCATCCCGCCCC
TAACTCCGCCCAGTTC
Features (pLannotate 1.2.2; 15 found; start..end, strand, type, name):
    159..953     +  CDS            NeoR/KanR: aminoglycoside phosphotransferase from Tn5; aph(3')-II (or nptII); confers resistance to neomycin, kanamycin, and G418 (Geneticin®)
    974..1126    +  CDS            ble (fragment): BLE_KLEPN - Experimental evidence at protein level: Swiss-Prot protein existence level 1. Binding protein with a strong affinity to the bleomycin family of antibiotics. Binds to CL990; an antimitotic-antibiotic compound. From Klebsiella pneumoniae.
   1185..1232    +  polyA_signal   HSV TK poly(A) signal: herpes simplex virus thymidine kinase polyadenylation signal (Cole and Stacy, 1985)
   1323..1339    -  polyA_signal   bGH poly(A) signal (fragment): bovine growth hormone polyadenylation signal
   1561..2149    +  rep_origin     ori: high-copy-number ColE1/pMB1/pBR322/pUC origin of replication
   2324..2627    +  enhancer       CMV enhancer: human cytomegalovirus immediate early enhancer
   2628..2831    +  promoter       CMV promoter: human cytomegalovirus (CMV) immediate early promoter
   2876..3583    +  CDS            mCherry: mCherry is a basic (constitutively fluorescent) red fluorescent protein published in 2004, derived from Discosoma sp.. It is reported to be a very rapidly-maturing monomer with low acid sensitivity.
   3584..3604    +  misc_feature   MCS (fragment): multiple cloning site
   3605..5047    +  CDS            AKT2: AKT2_HUMAN - Experimental evidence at protein level: Swiss-Prot protein existence level 1. One of the few specific substrates of AKT2 identified recently is PITX2. Phosphorylation of PITX2 impairs its association with the CCND1 mRNA-stabilizing complex thus shortening the half-life of CCND1. AKT2 seems also to be the principal isoform responsible of the regulation of glucose uptake. Phosphorylates C2CD5 on 'Ser-197' during insulin-stimulated adipocytes. AKT2 is also specifically involved in skeletal muscle differentiation, one of its substrates in this process being ANKRD2. Down-regulation by
   5061..5145    +  CDS            large T antigen (fragment): large T antigen from SV40 (simian virus 40)
   5168..5289    +  polyA_signal   SV40 poly(A) signal: SV40 polyadenylation signal
   5323..5751    -  rep_origin     f1 ori (sequence partly withheld): f1 bacteriophage origin of replication; arrow indicates direction of (+) strand synthesis
   5778..5882    +  promoter       AmpR promoter: bla
   5884..124     +  promoter       SV40 promoter (across the origin): SV40 enhancer and early promoter
