[The description below was written by a language model from this plasmid's Addgene catalogue record and pLannotate feature annotations shown in this document.]
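Description:
pmCherry-Akt2(K14A) is a mammalian expression plasmid built on the pmCherry-C1 backbone that produces human AKT2 carrying the K14A substitution, fused at its N-terminus to the red fluorescent protein mCherry. In the annotated 6,117-nt sequence, the CMV immediate early enhancer and promoter drive an mCherry coding sequence that runs through a short remnant of the multiple cloning site, serving as a linker, directly into the AKT2 open reading frame. Transcripts are terminated by the SV40 polyadenylation signal. The small "large T antigen" fragment annotated just upstream of that signal most likely reflects SV40-derived sequence flanking the poly(A) region rather than an expressed element.

The plasmid is maintained in E. coli at high copy through a ColE1/pUC-type origin and is selected with kanamycin. The Tn5 NeoR/KanR gene sits behind a tandem arrangement of the bacterial bla (AmpR) promoter and the SV40 enhancer/early promoter, and is followed by the HSV TK poly(A) signal. This lets the same marker confer kanamycin resistance in bacteria and G418 resistance in transfected mammalian cells. An f1 origin is also present, which permits single-stranded DNA production. The short ble and bGH poly(A) fragments appear to be backbone remnants or partial annotation matches.

The record describes K14A as a membrane-binding mutant of Akt2. The associated publication concerns how PI(3,4,5)P3 engagement restricts Akt activity to cellular membranes. The construct is therefore suited to live-cell or fixed-cell fluorescence imaging and signalling experiments that compare the localisation and activity of membrane-binding-deficient Akt2 with other Akt2 variants.
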