Addgene plasmid #86624: pmCherry-Akt2(K14A)
Purpose: Expresses mCherry-tagged human Akt2(K14A) membrane binding mutant
Depositing lab: Thomas Leonard & Ivan Yudushkin. Depositing organization: Medical University of Vienna. Publication: PI(3,4,5)P3 Engagement Restricts Akt Activity to Cellular Membranes. Ebner M, Lucic I, Leonard TA, Yudushkin I. Mol Cell. 2017 Feb 2;65(3):416-431.e6. doi: 10.1016/j.molcel.2016.12.028. PubMed 28157504.
Backbone
  Vector backbone: pmCherry-C1
  Vector type: Mammalian Expression
Growth in bacteria
  Bacterial resistance: Kanamycin, 50 μg/mL
  Growth temperature: 37°C
  Growth strain: DH5alpha
  Copy number: High Copy
Gene/Insert
  Gene/Insert name: Akt2(K14A)
  Entrez Gene: AKT2 (a.k.a. HIHGHH, PKBB, PKBBETA, PRKBB, RAC-BETA)
Terms and licenses: Academic/Nonprofit Terms; Industry Terms: Not Available to Industry
How to cite: pmCherry-Akt2(K14A) was a gift from Thomas Leonard & Ivan Yudushkin (Addgene plasmid # 86624 ; http://n2t.net/addgene:86624 ; RRID:Addgene_86624)
