>Addgene plasmid #86624 | pmCherry-Akt2(K14A) | depositor partial sequence | sequence record 169952 | CMV-FW primer
TGGTTTAGTGAACCGTCAGATCCGCTAGCGCTACCGGTCGCCACCATGGTGAGCAAGGGCGAGGAGGATA
ACATGGCCATCATCAAGGAGTTCATGCGCTTCAAGGTGCACATGGAGGGCTCCGTGAACGGCCACGAGTT
CGAGATCGAGGGCGAGGGCGAGGGCCGCCCCTACGAGGGCACCCAGACCGCCAAGCTGAAGGTGACCAAG
GGTGGCCCCCTGCCCTTCGCCTGGGACATCCTGTCCCCTCAGTTCATGTACGGCTCCAAGGCCTACGTGA
AGCACCCCGCCGACATCCCCGACTACTTGAAGCTGTCCTTCCCCGAGGGCTTCAAGTGGGAGCGCGTGAT
GAACTTCGAGGACGGCGGCGTGGTGACCGTGACCCAGGACTCCTCCCTGCAGGACGGCGAGTTCATCTAC
AAGGTGAAGCTGCGCGGCACCAACTTCCCCTCCGACGGCCCCGTAATGCAGAAGAAGACCATGGGCTGGG
AGGCCTCCTCCGAGCGGATGTACCCCGAGGACGGCGCCCTGAAGGGCGAGATCAAGCAGAGGCTGAAGCT
GAAGGACGGCGGCCACTACGACGCTGAGGTCAAGACCACCTACAAGGCCAAGAAGCCCGTGCAGCTGCCC
GGCGCCTACAACGTCAACATCAAGTTGGACATCACCTCCCACAACGAGGACTACACCATCGTGGAACAGT
ACGAACGCGCCGAGGGCCGCCACTCCACCGGCGGCATGGACGAGCTGTACAAGTCCGGACTCAGATCTCG
AGCTATGAATGAGGTGTCTGTCATCAAAGAAGGCTG
